>Addgene plasmid #140736 | FUG-PtenW274L | addgene full sequence | sequence record 296099 | Addgene NGS Result
GTCGACGGATCGGGAGATCTCCCGATCCCCTATGGTGCACTCTCAGTACAATCTGCTCTGATGCCGCATA
GTTAAGCCAGTATCTGCTCCCTGCTTGTGTGTTGGAGGTCGCTGAGTAGTGCGCGAGCAAAATTTAAGCT
ACAACAAGGCAAGGCTTGACCGACAATTGCATGAAGAATCTGCTTAGGGTTAGGCGTTTTGCGCTGCTTC
GCGATGTACGGGCCAGATATACGCGTTGACATTGATTATTGACTAGTTATTAATAGTAATCAATTACGGG
GTCATTAGTTCATAGCCCATATATGGAGTTCCGCGTTACATAACTTACGGTAAATGGCCCGCCTGGCTGA
CCGCCCAACGACCCCCGCCCATTGACGTCAATAATGACGTATGTTCCCATAGTAACGCCAATAGGGACTT
TCCATTGACGTCAATGGGTGGAGTATTTACGGTAAACTGCCCACTTGGCAGTACATCAAGTGTATCATAT
GCCAAGTACGCCCCCTATTGACGTCAATGACGGTAAATGGCCCGCCTGGCATTATGCCCAGTACATGACC
TTATGGGACTTTCCTACTTGGCAGTACATCTACGTATTAGTCATCGCTATTACCATGGTGATGCGGTTTT
GGCAGTACATCAATGGGCGTGGATAGCGGTTTGACTCACGGGGATTTCCAAGTCTCCACCCCATTGACGT
CAATGGGAGTTTGTTTTGGCACCAAAATCAACGGGACTTTCCAAAATGTCGTAACAACTCCGCCCCATTG
ACGCAAATGGGCGGTAGGCGTGTACGGTGGGAGGTCTATATAAGCAGCGCGTTTTGCCTGTACTGGGTCT
CTCTGGTTAGACCAGATCTGAGCCTGGGAGCTCTCTGGCTAACTAGGGAACCCACTGCTTAAGCCTCAAT
AAAGCTTGCCTTGAGTGCTTCAAGTAGTGTGTGCCCGTCTGTTGTGTGACTCTGGTAACTAGAGATCCCT
CAGACCCTTTTAGTCAGTGTGGAAAATCTCTAGCAGTGGCGCCCGAACAGGGACTTGAAAGCGAAAGGGA
AACCAGAGGAGCTCTCTCGACGCAGGACTCGGCTTGCTGAAGCGCGCACGGCAAGAGGCGAGGGGCGGCG
ACTGGTGAGTACGCCAAAAATTTTGACTAGCGGAGGCTAGAAGGAGAGAGATGGGTGCGAGAGCGTCAGT
ATTAAGCGGGGGAGAATTAGATCGCGATGGGAAAAAATTCGGTTAAGGCCAGGGGGAAAGAAAAAATATA
AATTAAAACATATAGTATGGGCAAGCAGGGAGCTAGAACGATTCGCAGTTAATCCTGGCCTGTTAGAAAC
ATCAGAAGGCTGTAGACAAATACTGGGACAGCTACAACCATCCCTTCAGACAGGATCAGAAGAACTTAGA
TCATTATATAATACAGTAGCAACCCTCTATTGTGTGCATCAAAGGATAGAGATAAAAGACACCAAGGAAG
CTTTAGACAAGATAGAGGAAGAGCAAAACAAAAGTAAGACCACCGCACAGCAAGCGGCCGCTGATCTTCA
GACCTGGAGGAGGAGATATGAGGGACAATTGGAGAAGTGAATTATATAAATATAAAGTAGTAAAAATTGA
ACCATTAGGAGTAGCACCCACCAAGGCAAAGAGAAGAGTGGTGCAGAGAGAAAAAAGAGCAGTGGGAATA
GGAGCTTTGTTCCTTGGGTTCTTGGGAGCAGCAGGAAGCACTATGGGCGCAGCGTCAATGACGCTGACGG
TACAGGCCAGACAATTATTGTCTGGTATAGTGCAGCAGCAGAACAATTTGCTGAGGGCTATTGAGGCGCA
ACAGCATCTGTTGCAACTCACAGTCTGGGGCATCAAGCAGCTCCAGGCAAGAATCCTGGCTGTGGAAAGA
TACCTAAAGGATCAACAGCTCCTGGGGATTTGGGGTTGCTCTGGAAAACTCATTTGCACCACTGCTGTGC
CTTGGAATGCTAGTTGGAGTAATAAATCTCTGGAACAGATTTGGAATCACACGACCTGGATGGAGTGGGA
CAGAGAAATTAACAATTACACAAGCTTAATACACTCCTTAATTGAAGAATCGCAAAACCAGCAAGAAAAG
AATGAACAAGAATTATTGGAATTAGATAAATGGGCAAGTTTGTGGAATTGGTTTAACATAACAAATTGGC
TGTGGTATATAAAATTATTCATAATGATAGTAGGAGGCTTGGTAGGTTTAAGAATAGTTTTTGCTGTACT
TTCTATAGTGAATAGAGTTAGGCAGGGATATTCACCATTATCGTTTCAGACCCACCTCCCAACCCCGAGG
GGACCCGACAGGCCCGAAGGAATAGAAGAAGAAGGTGGAGAGAGAGACAGAGACAGATCCATTCGATTAG
TGAACGGATCGGCACTGCGTGCGCCAATTCTGCAGACAAATGGCAGTATTCATCCACAATTTTAAAAGAA
AAGGGGGGATTGGGGGGTACAGTGCAGGGGAAAGAATAGTAGACATAATAGCAACAGACATACAAACTAA
AGAATTACAAAAACAAATTACAAAAATTCAAAATTTTCGGGTTTATTACAGGGACAGCAGAGATCCAGTT
TGGTTAATCGCATGCTAGCTAGTTCGAACCTTAATTAACCCGTGTCGGCTCCAGATCTGGCCTCCGCGCC
GGGTTTTGGCGCCTCCCGCGGGCGCCCCCCTCCTCACGGCGAGCGCTGCCACGTCAGACGAAGGGCGCAG
CGAGCGTCCTGATCCTTCCGCCCGGACGCTCAGGACAGCGGCCCGCTGCTCATAAGACTCGGCCTTAGAA
CCCCAGTATCAGCAGAAGGACATTTTAGGACGGGACTTGGGTGACTCTAGGGCACTGGTTTTCTTTCCAG
AGAGCGGAACAGGCGAGGAAAAGTAGTCCCTTCTCGGCGATTCTGCGGAGGGATCTCCGTGGGGCGGTGA
ACGCCGATGATTATATAAGGACGCGCCGGGTGTGGCACAGCTAGTTCCGTCGCAGCCGGGATTTGGGTCG
CGGTTCTTGTTTGTGGATCGCTGTGATCGTCACTTGGTGAGTAGCGGGCTGCTGGGCTGGCCGGGGCTTT
CGTGGCCGCCGGGCCGCTCGGTGGGACGGAAGCGTGTGGAGAGACCGCCAAGGGCTGTAGTCTGGGTCCG
CGAGCAAGGTTGCCCTGAACTGGGGGTTGGGGGGAGCGCAGCAAAATGGCGGCTGTTCCCGAGTCTTGAA
TGGAAGACGCTTGTGAGGCGGGCTGTGAGGTCGTTGAAACAAGGTGGGGGGCATGGTGGGCGGCAAGAAC
CCAAGGTCTTGAGGCCTTCGCTAATGCGGGAAAGCTCTTATTCGGGTGAGATGGGCTGGGGCACCATCTG
GGGACCCTGACGTGAAGTTTGTCACTGACTGGAGAACTCGGTTTGTCGTCTGTTGCGGGGGCGGCAGTTA
TGGCGGTGCCGTTGGGCAGTGCACCCGTACCTTTGGGAGCGCGCGCCCTCGTCGTGTCGTGACGTCACCC
GTTCTGTTGGCTTATAATGCAGGGTGGGGCCACCTGCCGGTAGGTGTGCGGTAGGCTTTTCTCCGTCGCA
GGACGCAGGGTTCGGGCCTAGGGTAGGCTCTCCTGAATCGACAGGCGCCGGACCTCTGGTGAGGGGAGGG
ATAAGTGAGGCGTCAGTTTCTTTGGTCGGTTTTATGTACCTATCTTCTTAAGTAGCTGAAGCTCCGGTTT
TGAACTATGCGCTCGGGGTTGGCGAGTGTGTTTTGTGAAGTTTTTTAGGCACCTTTTGAAATGTAATCAT
TTGGGTCAATATGTAATTTTCAGTGTTAGACTAGTAAATTGTCCGCTAAATTCTGGCCGTTTTTGGCTTT
TTTGTTAGACGAAGCTTGGGCTGCAGGTCGACTCTAGAGGATCCCCGGGTACCGGTCGCCACCATGGTGA
GCAAGGGCGAGGAGCTGTTCACCGGGGTGGTGCCCATCCTGGTCGAGCTGGACGGCGACGTAAACGGCCA
CAAGTTCAGCGTGTCCGGCGAGGGCGAGGGCGATGCCACCTACGGCAAGCTGACCCTGAAGTTCATCTGC
ACCACCGGCAAGCTGCCCGTGCCCTGGCCCACCCTCGTGACCACCCTGACCTACGGCGTGCAGTGCTTCA
GCCGCTACCCCGACCACATGAAGCAGCACGACTTCTTCAAGTCCGCCATGCCCGAAGGCTACGTCCAGGA
GCGCACCATCTTCTTCAAGGACGACGGCAACTACAAGACCCGCGCCGAGGTGAAGTTCGAGGGCGACACC
CTGGTGAACCGCATCGAGCTGAAGGGCATCGACTTCAAGGAGGACGGCAACATCCTGGGGCACAAGCTGG
AGTACAACTACAACAGCCACAACGTCTATATCATGGCCGACAAGCAGAAGAACGGCATCAAGGTGAACTT
CAAGATCCGCCACAACATCGAGGACGGCAGCGTGCAGCTCGCCGACCACTACCAGCAGAACACCCCCATC
GGCGACGGCCCCGTGCTGCTGCCCGACAACCACTACCTGAGCACCCAGTCCGCCCTGAGCAAAGACCCCA
ACGAGAAGCGCGATCACATGGTCCTGCTGGAGTTCGTGACCGCCGCCGGGATCACTCTCGGCATGGACGA
GCTGTACAAGAAAGGATCCATGACAGCCATCATCAAAGAGATCGTTAGCAGAAACAAAAGGAGATATCAA
GAGGATGGATTCGACTTAGACTTGACCTATATTTATCCAAACATTATTGCTATGGGATTTCCTGCAGAAA
GACTTGAAGGCGTATACAGGAACAATATTGATGATGTAGTAAGGTTTTTGGATTCAAAGCATAAAAACCA
TTACAAGATATACAATCTTTGTGCTGAAAGACATTATGACACCGCCAAATTTAATTGCAGAGTTGCACAA
TATCCTTTTGAAGACCATAACCCACCACAGCTAGAACTTATCAAACCCTTTTGTGAAGATCTTGACCAAT
GGCTAAGTGAAGATGACAATCATGTTGCAGCAATTCACTGTAAAGCTGGAAAGGGACGAACTGGTGTAAT
GATATGTGCATATTTATTACATCGGGGCAAATTTTTAAAGGCACAAGAGGCCCTAGATTTCTATGGGGAA
GTAAGGACCAGAGACAAAAAGGGAGTAACTATTCCCAGTCAGAGGCGCTATGTGTATTATTATAGCTACC
TGTTAAAGAATCATCTGGATTATAGACCAGTGGCACTGTTGTTTCACAAGATGATGTTTGAAACTATTCC
AATGTTCAGTGGCGGAACTTGCAATCCTCAGTTTGTGGTCTGCCAGCTAAAGGTGAAGATATATTCCTCC
AATTCAGGACCCACACGACGGGAAGACAAGTTCATGTACTTTGAGTTCCCTCAGCCGTTACCTGTGTGTG
GTGATATCAAAGTAGAGTTCTTCCACAAACAGAACAAGATGCTAAAAAAGGACAAAATGTTTCACTTTTT
GGTAAATACATTCTTCATACCAGGACCAGAGGAAACCTCAGAAAAAGTAGAAAATGGAAGTCTATGTGAT
CAAGAAATCGATAGCATTTGCAGTATAGAGCGTGCAGATAATGACAAGGAATATCTAGTACTTACTTTAA
CAAAAAATGATCTTGACAAAGCAAATAAAGACAAAGCCAACCGATACTTTTCTCCAAATTTTAAGGTGAA
GCTGTACTTCACAAAAACAGTAGAGGAGCCGTCAAATCCAGAGGCTAGCAGTTCAACTTCTGTAACACCA
GATGTTAGTGACAATGAACCTGATCATTATAGATATTCTGACACCACTGACTCTGATCCAGAGAATGAAC
CTTTTGATGAAGATCAGCATACACAAATTACAAAAGTCTGAGAATTCGATATCAAGCTTATCGATAATCA
ACCTCTGGATTACAAAATTTGTGAAAGATTGACTGGTATTCTTAACTATGTTGCTCCTTTTACGCTATGT
GGATACGCTGCTTTAATGCCTTTGTATCATGCTATTGCTTCCCGTATGGCTTTCATTTTCTCCTCCTTGT
ATAAATCCTGGTTGCTGTCTCTTTATGAGGAGTTGTGGCCCGTTGTCAGGCAACGTGGCGTGGTGTGCAC
TGTGTTTGCTGACGCAACCCCCACTGGTTGGGGCATTGCCACCACCTGTCAGCTCCTTTCCGGGACTTTC
GCTTTCCCCCTCCCTATTGCCACGGCGGAACTCATCGCCGCCTGCCTTGCCCGCTGCTGGACAGGGGCTC
GGCTGTTGGGCACTGACAATTCCGTGGTGTTGTCGGGGAAATCATCGTCCTTTCCTTGGCTGCTCGCCTG
TGTTGCCACCTGGATTCTGCGCGGGACGTCCTTCTGCTACGTCCCTTCGGCCCTCAATCCAGCGGACCTT
CCTTCCCGCGGCCTGCTGCCGGCTCTGCGGCCTCTTCCGCGTCTTCGCCTTCGCCCTCAGACGAGTCGGA
TCTCCCTTTGGGCCGCCTCCCCGCATCGATACCGTCGACCTCGAGACCTAGAAAAACATGGAGCAATCAC
AAGTAGCAATACAGCAGCTACCAATGCTGATTGTGCCTGGCTAGAAGCACAAGAGGAGGAGGAGGTGGGT
TTTCCAGTCACACCTCAGGTACCTTTAAGACCAATGACTTACAAGGCAGCTGTAGATCTTAGCCACTTTT
TAAAAGAAAAGGGGGGACTGGAAGGGCTAATTCACTCCCAACGAAGACAAGATATCCTTGATCTGTGGAT
CTACCACACACAAGGCTACTTCCCTGATTGGCAGAACTACACACCAGGGCCAGGGATCAGATATCCACTG
ACCTTTGGATGGTGCTACAAGCTAGTACCAGTTGAGCAAGAGAAGGTAGAAGAAGCCAATGAAGGAGAGA
ACACCCGCTTGTTACACCCTGTGAGCCTGCATGGGATGGATGACCCGGAGAGAGAAGTATTAGAGTGGAG
GTTTGACAGCCGCCTAGCATTTCATCACATGGCCCGAGAGCTGCATCCGGACTGTACTGGGTCTCTCTGG
TTAGACCAGATCTGAGCCTGGGAGCTCTCTGGCTAACTAGGGAACCCACTGCTTAAGCCTCAATAAAGCT
TGCCTTGAGTGCTTCAAGTAGTGTGTGCCCGTCTGTTGTGTGACTCTGGTAACTAGAGATCCCTCAGACC
CTTTTAGTCAGTGTGGAAAATCTCTAGCAGGGCCCGTTTAAACCCGCTGATCAGCCTCGACTGTGCCTTC
TAGTTGCCAGCCATCTGTTGTTTGCCCCTCCCCCGTGCCTTCCTTGACCCTGGAAGGTGCCACTCCCACT
GTCCTTTCCTAATAAAATGAGGAAATTGCATCGCATTGTCTGAGTAGGTGTCATTCTATTCTGGGGGGTG
GGGTGGGGCAGGACAGCAAGGGGGAGGATTGGGAAGACAATAGCAGGCATGCTGGGGATGCGGTGGGCTC
TATGGCTTCTGAGGCGGAAAGAACCAGCTGGGGCTCTAGGGGGTATCCCC
[124 nt withheld, positions 7471-7594]
C
[91 nt withheld, positions 7596-7686]
A
[49 nt withheld, positions 7688-7736]
CCTTTGACGTTGGAGTCCACGTTCTTT
[37 nt withheld, positions 7764-7800]
ACCCTATCTCGGTCTATTCTTTTGATTTATAAGGGATTTTGCCGATTTCGGCCTATTGGTTAAAAAATGA
GCTGATTTAACAAAAATTTAACGCGAATTAATTCTGTGGAATGTGTGTCAGTTAGGGTGTGGAAAGTCCC
CAGGCTCCCCAGCAGGCAGAAGTATGCAAAGCATGCATCTCAATTAGTCAGCAACCAGGTGTGGAAAGTC
CCCAGGCTCCCCAGCAGGCAGAAGTATGCAAAGCATGCATCTCAATTAGTCAGCAACCATAGTCCCGCCC
CTAACTCCGCCCATCCCGCCCCTAACTCCGCCCAGTTCCGCCCATTCTCCGCCCCATGGCTGACTAATTT
TTTTTATTTATGCAGAGGCCGAGGCCGCCTCTGCCTCTGAGCTATTCCAGAAGTAGTGAGGAGGCTTTTT
TGGAGGCCTAGGCTTTTGCAAAAAGCTCCCGGGAGCTTGTATATCCATTTTCGGATCTGATCAGCACGTG
TTGACAATTAATCATCGGCATAGTATATCGGCATAGTATAATACGACAAGGTGAGGAACTAAACCATGGC
CAAGTTGACCAGTGCCGTTCCGGTGCTCACCGCGCGCGACGTCGCCGGAGCGGTCGAGTTCTGGACCGAC
CGGCTCGGGTTCTCCCGGGACTTCGTGGAGGACGACTTCGCCGGTGTGGTCCGGGACGACGTGACCCTGT
TCATCAGCGCGGTCCAGGACCAGGTGGTGCCGGACAACACCCTGGCCTGGGTGTGGGTGCGCGGCCTGGA
CGAGCTGTACGCCGAGTGGTCGGAGGTCGTGTCCACGAACTTCCGGGACGCCTCCGGGCCGGCCATGACC
GAGATCGGCGAGCAGCCGTGGGGGCGGGAGTTCGCCCTGCGCGACCCGGCCGGCAACTGCGTGCACTTCG
TGGCCGAGGAGCAGGACTGACACGTGCTACGAGATTTCGATTCCACCGCCGCCTTCTATGAAAGGTTGGG
CTTCGGAATCGTTTTCCGGGACGCCGGCTGGATGATCCTCCAGCGCGGGGATCTCATGCTGGAGTTCTTC
GCCCACCCCAACTTGTTTATTGCAGCTTATAATGGTTACAAATAAAGCAATAGCATCACAAATTTCACAA
ATAAAGCATTTTTTTCACTGCATTCTAGTTGTGGTTTGTCCAAACTCATCAATGTATCTTATCATGTCTG
TATACCGTCGACCTCTAGCTAGAGCTTGGCGTAATCATGGTCATAGCTGTTTCCTGTGTGAAATTGTTAT
CCGCTCACAATTCCACACAACATACGAGCCGGAAGCATAAAGTGTAAAGCCTGGGGTGCCTAATGAGTGA
GCTAACTCACATTAATTGCGTTGCGCTCACTGCCCGCTTTCCAGTCGGGAAACCTGTCGTGCCAGCTGCA
TTAATGAATCGGCCAACGCGCGGGGAGAGGCGGTTTGCGTATTGGGCGCTCTTCCGCTTCCTCGCTCACT
GACTCGCTGCGCTCGGTCGTTCGGCTGCGGCGAGCGGTATCAGCTCACTCAAAGGCGGTAATACGGTTAT
CCACAGAATCAGGGGATAACGCAGGAAAGAACATGTGAGCAAAAGGCCAGCAAAAGGCCAGGAACCGTAA
AAAGGCCGCGTTGCTGGCGTTTTTCCATAGGCTCCGCCCCCCTGACGAGCATCACAAAAATCGACGCTCA
AGTCAGAGGTGGCGAAACCCGACAGGACTATAAAGATACCAGGCGTTTCCCCCTGGAAGCTCCCTCGTGC
GCTCTCCTGTTCCGACCCTGCCGCTTACCGGATACCTGTCCGCCTTTCTCCCTTCGGGAAGCGTGGCGCT
TTCTCATAGCTCACGCTGTAGGTATCTCAGTTCGGTGTAGGTCGTTCGCTCCAAGCTGGGCTGTGTGCAC
GAACCCCCCGTTCAGCCCGACCGCTGCGCCTTATCCGGTAACTATCGTCTTGAGTCCAACCCGGTAAGAC
ACGACTTATCGCCACTGGCAGCAGCCACTGGTAACAGGATTAGCAGAGCGAGGTATGTAGGCGGTGCTAC
AGAGTTCTTGAAGTGGTGGCCTAACTACGGCTACACTAGAAGAACAGTATTTGGTATCTGCGCTCTGCTG
AAGCCAGTTACCTTCGGAAAAAGAGTTGGTAGCTCTTGATCCGGCAAACAAACCACCGCTGGTAGCGGTG
GTTTTTTTGTTTGCAAGCAGCAGATTACGCGCAGAAAAAAAGGATCTCAAGAAGATCCTTTGATCTTTTC
TACGGGGTCTGACGCTCAGTGGAACGAAAACTCACGTTAAGGGATTTTGGTCATGAGATTATCAAAAAGG
ATCTTCACCTAGATCCTTTTAAATTAAAAATGAAGTTTTAAATCAATCTAAAGTATATATGAGTAAACTT
GGTCTGACAGTTACCAATGCTTAATCAGTGAGGCACCTATCTCAGCGATCTGTCTATTTCGTTCATCCAT
AGTTGCCTGACTCCCCGTCGTGTAGATAACTACGATACGGGAGGGCTTACCATCTGGCCCCAGTGCTGCA
ATGATACCGCGAGACCCACGCTCACCGGCTCCAGATTTATCAGCAATAAACCAGCCAGCCGGAAGGGCCG
AGCGCAGAAGTGGTCCTGCAACTTTATCCGCCTCCATCCAGTCTATTAATTGTTGCCGGGAAGCTAGAGT
AAGTAGTTCGCCAGTTAATAGTTTGCGCAACGTTGTTGCCATTGCTACAGGCATCGTGGTGTCACGCTCG
TCGTTTGGTATGGCTTCATTCAGCTCCGGTTCCCAACGATCAAGGCGAGTTACATGATCCCCCATGTTGT
GCAAAAAAGCGGTTAGCTCCTTCGGTCCTCCGATCGTTGTCAGAAGTAAGTTGGCCGCAGTGTTATCACT
CATGGTTATGGCAGCACTGCATAATTCTCTTACTGTCATGCCATCCGTAAGATGCTTTTCTGTGACTGGT
GAGTACTCAACCAAGTCATTCTGAGAATAGTGTATGCGGCGACCGAGTTGCTCTTGCCCGGCGTCAATAC
GGGATAATACCGCGCCACATAGCAGAACTTTAAAAGTGCTCATCATTGGAAAACGTTCTTCGGGGCGAAA
ACTCTCAAGGATCTTACCGCTGTTGAGATCCAGTTCGATGTAACCCACTCGTGCACCCAACTGATCTTCA
GCATCTTTTACTTTCACCAGCGTTTCTGGGTGAGCAAAAACAGGAAGGCAAAATGCCGCAAAAAAGGGAA
TAAGGGCGACACGGAAATGTTGAATACTCATACTCTTCCTTTTTCAATATTATTGAAGCATTTATCAGGG
TTATTGTCTCATGAGCGGATACATATTTGAATGTATTTAGAAAAATAAACAAATAGGGGTTCCGCGCACA
TTTCCCCGAAAAGTGCCACCTGAC
Features (pLannotate 1.2.2; 32 found; start..end, strand, type, name):
     31..83      -  misc_feature   bom (fragment): basis of mobility region from pBR322
    238..617     +  enhancer       CMV enhancer: human cytomegalovirus immediate early enhancer
    618..817     +  promoter       CMV promoter: human cytomegalovirus (CMV) immediate early promoter
    835..1015    +  LTR            5' LTR (truncated): truncated 5' long terminal repeat (LTR) from HIV-1
   1062..1187    +  misc_feature   HIV-1 Ψ: packaging signal of human immunodeficiency virus type 1
   1171..1534    +  CDS            HIV-1 gag (fragment): gag protein from human immunodeficiency virus 1; gag
   1680..1913    +  misc_feature   RRE: The Rev response element (RRE) of HIV-1 allows for Rev-dependent mRNA export from the nucleus to the cytoplasm.
   2290..2390    +  CDS            Rev (fragment): human immunodeficiency virus 1 (HIV-1) Rev protein; rev; enhances nuclear export of unspliced and incompletely spliced viral mRNAs
   2440..2557    +  misc_feature   cPPT/CTS: central polypurine tract and central termination sequence of HIV-1
   2649..3860    +  promoter       UbC promoter: human ubiquitin C promoter
   3871..3904    -  misc_feature   MCS (fragment): pUC18/19 multiple cloning site
   3914..4630    +  CDS            EGFP: EGFP is a basic (constitutively fluorescent) green fluorescent protein published in 1996, derived from Aequorea victoria. It is reported to be a rapidly-maturing weak dimer with moderate acid sensitivity.
   4640..5848    +  CDS            PTEN: PTEN_HUMAN - Also known as MMAC1, TEP1. Experimental evidence at protein level: Swiss-Prot protein existence level 1. [Isoform alpha]: Functional kinase, like isoform 1 it antagonizes the PI3K-AKT/PKB signaling pathway. Plays a role in mitochondrial energetic metabolism by promoting COX activity and ATP production, via collaboration with isoform 1 in increasing protein levels of PINK1. From Homo sapiens (Human).
   5852..5876    +  misc_feature   MCS (fragment): pBluescript multiple cloning site
   5876..6464    +  misc_feature   WPRE: woodchuck hepatitis virus posttranscriptional regulatory element
   6401..6982    +  CDS            nef (fragment): NEF_HV1H2 - Experimental evidence at protein level: Swiss-Prot protein existence level 1. Extracellular Nef protein targets CD4(+) T-lymphocytes for apoptosis by interacting with CXCR4 surface receptors. From Human immunodeficiency virus type 1 group M subtype B (isolate HXB2) (HIV-1).
   6989..7169    +  LTR            5' LTR (truncated): truncated 5' long terminal repeat (LTR) from HIV-1
   7201..7425    +  polyA_signal   bGH poly(A) signal: bovine growth hormone polyadenylation signal
   7429..7450    +  promoter       SV40 promoter (fragment): SV40 enhancer and early promoter
   7471..7899    +  rep_origin     f1 ori (sequence partly withheld): f1 bacteriophage origin of replication; arrow indicates direction of (+) strand synthesis
   7913..8242    +  promoter       SV40 promoter: SV40 enhancer and early promoter
   8290..8337    +  promoter       EM7 promoter: synthetic bacterial promoter&nbsp
   8356..8730    +  CDS            BleoR: antibiotic-binding protein; Sh ble from Streptoalloteichus hindustanus; confers resistance to bleomycin, phleomycin, and Zeocin™
   8740..8865    +  CDS            ble (fragment): BLE_KLEPN - Experimental evidence at protein level: Swiss-Prot protein existence level 1. Binding protein with a strong affinity to the bleomycin family of antibiotics. Binds to CL990; an antimitotic-antibiotic compound. From Klebsiella pneumoniae.
   8860..8981    +  polyA_signal   SV40 poly(A) signal: SV40 polyadenylation signal
   9052..9074    -  protein_bind   lac operator (fragment): The lac repressor binds to the lac operator to inhibit transcription in E. coli. This inhibition can be relieved by adding lactose or isopropyl-β-D-thiogalactopyranoside (IPTG). lac repressor encoded by lacI
   9078..9108    -  promoter       lac promoter: promoter for the E. coli lac operon
   9123..9144    -  protein_bind   CAP binding site: CAP binding activates transcription in the presence of cAMP. E. coli catabolite activator protein
   9157..9249    -  CDS            lacI (fragment): lac repressor; lacI; The lac repressor binds to the lac operator to inhibit transcription in E. coli. This inhibition can be relieved by adding lactose or isopropyl-β-D-thiogalactopyranoside (IPTG).
   9432..10020   -  rep_origin     ori: high-copy-number ColE1/pMB1/pBR322/pUC origin of replication
  10191..11051   -  CDS            AmpR: β-lactamase; bla; confers resistance to ampicillin, carbenicillin, and related antibiotics
  11052..11156   -  promoter       AmpR promoter: bla
