[The description below was written by a language model from this plasmid's Addgene catalogue record and pLannotate feature annotations shown in this document.]
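Description:
FUG-PtenW274L is a lentiviral mammalian expression plasmid of about 11.2 kb built on the FUGW backbone. It was designed to overexpress human PTEN carrying the autism-associated W274L substitution as a GFP fusion protein. In bacteria it is maintained through a ColE1/pUC-type origin and selected with ampicillin via the β-lactamase gene. The record lists it as low copy and propagated in a recombination-deficient strain, which is typical for plasmids with repeated LTR sequences. The backbone also carries an f1 origin and an SV40/EM7-driven bleomycin/Zeocin resistance cassette that lies outside the region packaged into virus.

The viral transfer cassette begins with a CMV enhancer/promoter fused to a truncated HIV-1 5' LTR, which drives production of genomic RNA in packaging cells. This is followed by the Ψ packaging signal with a gag fragment, the Rev response element for nuclear export of the unspliced RNA, and the cPPT/CTS, which aids nuclear import in transduced cells. Within the provirus, the human ubiquitin C promoter drives EGFP joined at its C-terminus to the PTEN coding sequence, which was inserted between BsrGI and EcoRI sites. The fluorescent tag therefore sits at the N-terminus of PTEN. A WPRE downstream enhances transcript stability and expression, and the cassette ends with a truncated 3' LTR followed by a bGH polyadenylation signal.

The fusion allows transduced cells to be identified and the subcellular localization of the mutant protein to be visualized. The associated work examined autism-linked PTEN mutations that are excluded from the nucleus and how they affect neuronal growth.
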