Addgene plasmid #140736: FUG-PtenW274L
Purpose: Lentiviral vector to overexpress the autism-associated PTEN mutation W274L as a GFP-PTEN fusion protein
Depositing lab: Bryan Luikart. Depositing organization: Dartmouth College and Medical School. Publication: Nuclear Excluded Autism-Associated Phosphatase and Tensin Homolog Mutations Dysregulate Neuronal Growth. Fricano-Kugler CJ, Getz SA, Williams MR, Zurawel AA, DeSpenza T Jr, Frazel PW, Li M, O'Malley AJ, Moen EL, Luikart BW. Biol Psychiatry. 2018 Aug 15;84(4):265-277. doi: 10.1016/j.biopsych.2017.11.025. Epub 2017 Dec 2. PubMed 29373119.
Backbone
  Vector backbone: FUGW
  Backbone size w/o insert (bp): 9248
  Total vector size (bp): 11183
  Vector type: Mammalian Expression, Lentiviral
Growth in bacteria
  Bacterial resistance: Ampicillin, 100 μg/mL
  Growth temperature: 37°C
  Growth strain: NEB Stable
  Copy number: Low Copy
Gene/Insert
  Gene/Insert name: GFP-PTEN
  Species: H. sapiens (human)
  Insert size (bp): 1935
  Mutation: W274L
  Entrez Gene: PTEN (a.k.a. 10q23del, BZS, CWS1, DEC, GLM2, MHAM, MMAC1, PTEN1, PTENbeta, TEP1)
  Promoter: hUbiC
  Tag / fusion protein: GFP (N terminal on backbone)
  Cloning method: Restriction Enzyme; 5′ cloning site BsrG1 (not destroyed); 3′ cloning site EcoR1 (not destroyed)
  Sequencing primers: 5′ GFP Down; 3′ WRE up
Resource information
  A portion of this plasmid was derived from a plasmid made by: Insert from Alonzo Ross
Terms and licenses: Academic/Nonprofit Terms; Industry Terms: Not Available to Industry
How to cite: FUG-PtenW274L was a gift from Bryan Luikart (Addgene plasmid # 140736 ; http://n2t.net/addgene:140736 ; RRID:Addgene_140736)
